Addgene plasmid #108231: pTRIPZ-EGFP:WTIP
Purpose: Lentiviral vector for Tet-inducible WTIP expression
Depositing lab: Kenneth Irvine. Depositing organization: Rutgers, The State University of New Jersey. Publication: Tension-dependent regulation of mammalian Hippo signaling through LIMD1. Ibar C, Kirichenko E, Keepers B, Enners E, Fleisch K, Irvine KD. J Cell Sci. 2018 Feb 13. pii: jcs.214700. doi: 10.1242/jcs.214700. PubMed 29440237.
Backbone
  Vector backbone: pTRIPZ
  Backbone manufacturer: GE Healthcare
  Backbone size w/o insert (bp): 13320
  Total vector size (bp): 14724
  Vector type: Mammalian Expression, Lentiviral
  Selectable markers: Puromycin
Growth in bacteria
  Bacterial resistance: Ampicillin, 100 μg/mL
  Growth temperature: 37°C
  Growth strain: NEB Stable
  Copy number: High Copy
Gene/Insert
  Gene/Insert name: WTIP
  Species: H. sapiens (human)
  Insert size (bp): 2148
  GenBank ID: NM_001080436.1
  Entrez Gene: WTIP
  Promoter: Tet/ON Minimal CMV promoter
  Tag / fusion protein: EGFP
  Cloning method: Gibson Cloning
  Sequencing primers: 5′ GAACCGTCAGATCGCAATGGTGAGCAAGGGCGAG; 3′ CCTCATTCAAACAAACTATTAAAGCAAGTAAAACCTCTACAAATGTG
Terms and licenses: Academic/Nonprofit Terms; Industry Terms: Not Available to Industry
Depositor comments: Please note that due to a cloning artifact, the amino acids SLDN were added to the C-terminus of WTIP. The construct will function as described in the associated publication.
How to cite: pTRIPZ-EGFP:WTIP was a gift from Kenneth Irvine (Addgene plasmid # 108231 ; http://n2t.net/addgene:108231 ; RRID:Addgene_108231)
