[The description below was written by a language model from this plasmid's Addgene catalogue record and pLannotate feature annotations shown in this document.]
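Description:
pTRIPZ-EGFP:WTIP is a roughly 14.7 kb HIV-1-based lentiviral transfer plasmid built on the pTRIPZ backbone for doxycycline-inducible expression of human WTIP in mammalian cells. In bacteria it is maintained through a high-copy ColE1/pUC-type origin with ampicillin selection. An EM7-driven bleomycin/Zeocin resistance gene and an f1 origin are also annotated. The viral portion carries a truncated 5' LTR, the Ψ packaging signal, RRE, cPPT/CTS, WPRE and a self-inactivating ΔU3 3' LTR. Packaged genomes can therefore integrate into target cells, but they cannot drive transcription from the LTR afterwards. Outside the LTRs lie an SV40 promoter and fragments of hygromycin and bleomycin resistance genes, which appear to be backbone remnants rather than working markers.

The payload is EGFP fused through a short linker derived from a multiple cloning site to the N-terminus of WTIP. WTIP is a LIM-domain adapter protein that negatively regulates Hippo signalling. The fusion is driven by a Tet-responsive promoter made of tet operators followed by a minimal CMV promoter. The depositor notes that a cloning artifact added four extra residues to the WTIP C-terminus, and states that the construct still functions as published. The miR-30a flanking sequences of the original shRNA-expressing pTRIPZ design remain downstream of the fusion. A second cassette uses the human UbC promoter to express rtTA3, which is flanked by loxP511 sites, followed by an EMCV IRES and the puromycin resistance gene. A single vector thus supplies the transactivator, the selection marker and the inducible gene. The depositor and sequencing-derived records differ by one nucleotide and have essentially identical annotations. The construct is suited to making stable puromycin-selected lines in which fluorescent WTIP is switched on with doxycycline, and it was deposited with a study of tension-dependent Hippo regulation.
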