Features (pLannotate 1.2.2; 40 found; start..end, strand, type, name):
    548..673     +  CDS            ble (fragment): BLE_KLEPN - Experimental evidence at protein level: Swiss-Prot protein existence level 1. Binding protein with a strong affinity to the bleomycin family of antibiotics. Binds to CL990; an antimitotic-antibiotic compound. From Klebsiella pneumoniae.
    668..789     +  polyA_signal   SV40 poly(A) signal: SV40 polyadenylation signal
    860..882     -  protein_bind   lac operator (fragment): The lac repressor binds to the lac operator to inhibit transcription in E. coli. This inhibition can be relieved by adding lactose or isopropyl-β-D-thiogalactopyranoside (IPTG). lac repressor encoded by lacI
    886..916     -  promoter       lac promoter: promoter for the E. coli lac operon
    931..952     -  protein_bind   CAP binding site: CAP binding activates transcription in the presence of cAMP. E. coli catabolite activator protein
    965..1057    -  CDS            lacI (fragment): lac repressor; lacI; The lac repressor binds to the lac operator to inhibit transcription in E. coli. This inhibition can be relieved by adding lactose or isopropyl-β-D-thiogalactopyranoside (IPTG).
   1240..1828    -  rep_origin     ori: high-copy-number ColE1/pMB1/pBR322/pUC origin of replication
   1999..2859    -  CDS            AmpR: β-lactamase; bla; confers resistance to ampicillin, carbenicillin, and related antibiotics
   2860..2964    -  promoter       AmpR promoter: bla
   3012..3146    +  polyA_signal   SV40 poly(A) signal: SV40 polyadenylation signal
   3313..3642    +  CDS            nef (fragment): NEF_HV1BR - Experimental evidence at protein level: Swiss-Prot protein existence level 1. Extracellular Nef protein targets CD4(+) T-lymphocytes for apoptosis by interacting with CXCR4 surface receptors (PubMed:14990729). From Human immunodeficiency virus type 1 group M subtype B (isolate BRU/LAI) (HIV-1).
   3690..3947    +  LTR            5' LTR (truncated): truncated 5' long terminal repeat (LTR) from HIV-1
   3994..4119    +  misc_feature   HIV-1 Ψ: packaging signal of human immunodeficiency virus type 1
   4103..4441    +  CDS            HIV-1 gag (fragment): gag protein from human immunodeficiency virus 1; gag
   4616..4849    +  misc_feature   RRE: The Rev response element (RRE) of HIV-1 allows for Rev-dependent mRNA export from the nucleus to the cytoplasm.
   5226..5326    +  CDS            Rev (fragment): human immunodeficiency virus 1 (HIV-1) Rev protein; rev; enhances nuclear export of unspliced and incompletely spliced viral mRNAs
   5376..5493    +  misc_feature   cPPT/CTS: central polypurine tract and central termination sequence of HIV-1
   5558..5932    -  CDS            BleoR: antibiotic-binding protein; Sh ble from Streptoalloteichus hindustanus; confers resistance to bleomycin, phleomycin, and Zeocin™
   5952..5999    -  promoter       EM7 promoter: synthetic bacterial promoter&nbsp
   6026..6304    +  promoter       tight TRE promoter (fragment): Tet-responsive promoter PTight, consisting of seven tet operator sequences followed by the minimal CMV promoter
   6306..7022    +  CDS            EGFP: EGFP is a basic (constitutively fluorescent) green fluorescent protein published in 1996, derived from Aequorea victoria. It is reported to be a rapidly-maturing weak dimer with moderate acid sensitivity.
   7024..7069    +  misc_feature   MCS (fragment): multiple cloning site
   7071..8360    +  CDS            WTIP: WTIP_HUMAN - Experimental evidence at protein level: Swiss-Prot protein existence level 1. Adapter or scaffold protein which participates in the assembly of numerous protein complexes and is involved in several cellular processes such as cell fate determination, cytoskeletal organization, repression of gene transcription, cell-cell adhesion, cell differentiation, proliferation and migration. Positively regulates microRNA (miRNA)-mediated gene silencing. Negatively regulates Hippo signaling pathway and antagonizes phosphorylation of YAP1. Acts as a transcriptional corepressor for SNAI1 and SNAI
   8430..8523    +  ncRNA          5' miR-30a: sequence upstream of the 71-nt precursor of the human miR-30a microRNA (Zeng et al., 2002) miRNA
   8549..8661    +  ncRNA          3' miR-30a: sequence downstream of the 71-nt precursor of the human miR-30a microRNA (Zeng et al., 2002) miRNA
   8756..8774    -  promoter       T7 promoter: promoter for bacteriophage T7 RNA polymerase
   8787..9998    +  promoter       UbC promoter: human ubiquitin C promoter
  10011..10044   +  protein_bind   loxP511: Cre-mediated recombination occurs in the 8-bp core sequence (GTATACAT). loxP511 sites are compatible with each other, but incompatible with wild-type loxP sites. Cre recombinase
  10051..10758   +  CDS            rtTA3: reverse tetracycline transactivator 3 activates expression from Tet-responsive promoters in the presence of doxycycline
  10759..10792   +  protein_bind   loxP511: Cre-mediated recombination occurs in the 8-bp core sequence (GTATACAT). loxP511 sites are compatible with each other, but incompatible with wild-type loxP sites. Cre recombinase
  10815..11387   +  misc_feature   IRES: internal ribosome entry site (IRES) of the encephalomyocarditis virus (EMCV)
  11396..11992   +  CDS            PuroR: puromycin N-acetyltransferase; pac from Streptomyces alboniger; confers resistance to puromycin
  12008..12596   +  misc_feature   WPRE: woodchuck hepatitis virus posttranscriptional regulatory element
  12613..12801   +  CDS            nef (fragment): NEF_HV1Z2 - Experimental evidence at protein level: Swiss-Prot protein existence level 1. Extracellular Nef protein targets CD4(+) T-lymphocytes for apoptosis by interacting with CXCR4 surface receptors. From Human immunodeficiency virus type 1 group M subtype D (isolate Z2/CDC-Z34) (HIV-1).
  12803..13036   +  LTR            3' LTR (ΔU3): self-inactivating 3' long terminal repeat (LTR) from HIV-1
  13143..13367   +  polyA_signal   bGH poly(A) signal: bovine growth hormone polyadenylation signal
  13371..13392   +  promoter       SV40 promoter (fragment): SV40 enhancer and early promoter
  13413..13841   +  rep_origin     f1 ori (sequence partly withheld): f1 bacteriophage origin of replication; arrow indicates direction of (+) strand synthesis
  13855..14184   +  promoter       SV40 promoter: SV40 enhancer and early promoter
  14233..538     +  CDS            HygR (fragment) (across the origin): aminoglycoside phosphotransferase from E. coli; aph(4)-Ia; confers resistance to hygromycin
>Addgene plasmid #108231 | pTRIPZ-EGFP:WTIP | depositor full sequence | sequence record 204053 | pTRIPZ-EGFP:WTIP sequence 14724 bps
AACTGTGATGGACGACACCGTCAGTGCGTCCGTCGCGCAGGCTCTCGATGAGCTGATGCTTTGGGCCGAG
GACTGCCCCGAAGTCCGGCACCTCGTGCACGCGGATTTCGGCTCCAACAATGTCCTGACGGACAATGGCC
GCATAACAGCGGTCATTGACTGGAGCGAGGCGATGTTCGGGGATTCCCAATACGAGGTCGCCAACATCTT
CTTCTGGAGGCCGTGGTTGGCTTGTATGGAGCAGCAGACGCGCTACTTCGAGCGGAGGCATCCGGAGCTT
GCAGGATCGCCGCGGCTCCGGGCGTATATGCTCCGCATTGGTCTTGACCAACTCTATCAGAGCTTGGTTG
ACGGCAATTTCGATGATGCAGCTTGGGCGCAGGGTCGATGCGACGCAATCGTCCGATCCGGAGCCGGGAC
TGTCGGGCGTACACAAATCGCCCGCAGAAGCGCGGCCGTCTGGACCGATGGCTGTGTAGAAGTACTCGCC
GATAGTGGAAACCGACGCCCCAGCACTCGTCCGAGGGCAAAGGAATAGCACGTGCTACGAGATTTCGATT
CCACCGCCGCCTTCTATGAAAGGTTGGGCTTCGGAATCGTTTTCCGGGACGCCGGCTGGATGATCCTCCA
GCGCGGGGATCTCATGCTGGAGTTCTTCGCCCACCCCAACTTGTTTATTGCAGCTTATAATGGTTACAAA
TAAAGCAATAGCATCACAAATTTCACAAATAAAGCATTTTTTTCACTGCATTCTAGTTGTGGTTTGTCCA
AACTCATCAATGTATCTTATCATGTCTGTATACCGTCGACCTCTAGCTAGAGCTTGGCGTAATCATGGTC
ATAGCTGTTTCCTGTGTGAAATTGTTATCCGCTCACAATTCCACACAACATACGAGCCGGAAGCATAAAG
TGTAAAGCCTGGGGTGCCTAATGAGTGAGCTAACTCACATTAATTGCGTTGCGCTCACTGCCCGCTTTCC
AGTCGGGAAACCTGTCGTGCCAGCTGCATTAATGAATCGGCCAACGCGCGGGGAGAGGCGGTTTGCGTAT
TGGGCGCTCTTCCGCTTCCTCGCTCACTGACTCGCTGCGCTCGGTCGTTCGGCTGCGGCGAGCGGTATCA
GCTCACTCAAAGGCGGTAATACGGTTATCCACAGAATCAGGGGATAACGCAGGAAAGAACATGTGAGCAA
AAGGCCAGCAAAAGGCCAGGAACCGTAAAAAGGCCGCGTTGCTGGCGTTTTTCCATAGGCTCCGCCCCCC
TGACGAGCATCACAAAAATCGACGCTCAAGTCAGAGGTGGCGAAACCCGACAGGACTATAAAGATACCAG
GCGTTTCCCCCTGGAAGCTCCCTCGTGCGCTCTCCTGTTCCGACCCTGCCGCTTACCGGATACCTGTCCG
CCTTTCTCCCTTCGGGAAGCGTGGCGCTTTCTCATAGCTCACGCTGTAGGTATCTCAGTTCGGTGTAGGT
CGTTCGCTCCAAGCTGGGCTGTGTGCACGAACCCCCCGTTCAGCCCGACCGCTGCGCCTTATCCGGTAAC
TATCGTCTTGAGTCCAACCCGGTAAGACACGACTTATCGCCACTGGCAGCAGCCACTGGTAACAGGATTA
GCAGAGCGAGGTATGTAGGCGGTGCTACAGAGTTCTTGAAGTGGTGGCCTAACTACGGCTACACTAGAAG
AACAGTATTTGGTATCTGCGCTCTGCTGAAGCCAGTTACCTTCGGAAAAAGAGTTGGTAGCTCTTGATCC
GGCAAACAAACCACCGCTGGTAGCGGTGGTTTTTTTGTTTGCAAGCAGCAGATTACGCGCAGAAAAAAAG
GATCTCAAGAAGATCCTTTGATCTTTTCTACGGGGTCTGACGCTCAGTGGAACGAAAACTCACGTTAAGG
GATTTTGGTCATGAGATTATCAAAAAGGATCTTCACCTAGATCCTTTTAAATTAAAAATGAAGTTTTAAA
TCAATCTAAAGTATATATGAGTAAACTTGGTCTGACAGTTACCAATGCTTAATCAGTGAGGCACCTATCT
CAGCGATCTGTCTATTTCGTTCATCCATAGTTGCCTGACTCCCCGTCGTGTAGATAACTACGATACGGGA
GGGCTTACCATCTGGCCCCAGTGCTGCAATGATACCGCGAGACCCACGCTCACCGGCTCCAGATTTATCA
GCAATAAACCAGCCAGCCGGAAGGGCCGAGCGCAGAAGTGGTCCTGCAACTTTATCCGCCTCCATCCAGT
CTATTAATTGTTGCCGGGAAGCTAGAGTAAGTAGTTCGCCAGTTAATAGTTTGCGCAACGTTGTTGCCAT
TGCTACAGGCATCGTGGTGTCACGCTCGTCGTTTGGTATGGCTTCATTCAGCTCCGGTTCCCAACGATCA
AGGCGAGTTACATGATCCCCCATGTTGTGCAAAAAAGCGGTTAGCTCCTTCGGTCCTCCGATCGTTGTCA
GAAGTAAGTTGGCCGCAGTGTTATCACTCATGGTTATGGCAGCACTGCATAATTCTCTTACTGTCATGCC
ATCCGTAAGATGCTTTTCTGTGACTGGTGAGTACTCAACCAAGTCATTCTGAGAATAGTGTATGCGGCGA
CCGAGTTGCTCTTGCCCGGCGTCAATACGGGATAATACCGCGCCACATAGCAGAACTTTAAAAGTGCTCA
TCATTGGAAAACGTTCTTCGGGGCGAAAACTCTCAAGGATCTTACCGCTGTTGAGATCCAGTTCGATGTA
ACCCACTCGTGCACCCAACTGATCTTCAGCATCTTTTACTTTCACCAGCGTTTCTGGGTGAGCAAAAACA
GGAAGGCAAAATGCCGCAAAAAAGGGAATAAGGGCGACACGGAAATGTTGAATACTCATACTCTTCCTTT
TTCAATATTATTGAAGCATTTATCAGGGTTATTGTCTCATGAGCGGATACATATTTGAATGTATTTAGAA
AAATAAACAAATAGGGGTTCCGCGCACATTTCCCCGAAAAGTGCCACCTGACGTCGACGGATCGGGAGAT
CAACTTGTTTATTGCAGCTTATAATGGTTACAAATAAAGCAATAGCATCACAAATTTCACAAATAAAGCA
TTTTTTTCACTGCATTCTAGTTGTGGTTTGTCCAAACTCATCAATGTATCTTATCATGTCTGGATCAACT
GGATAACTCAAGCTAACCAAAATCATCCCAAACTTCCCACCCCATACCCTATTACCACTGCCAATTACCT
GTGGTTTCATTTACTCTAAACCTGTGATTCCTCTGAATTATTTTCATTTTAAAGAAATTGTATTTGTTAA
ATATGTACTACAAACTTAGTAGTTGGAAGGGCTAATTCACTCCCAAAGAAGACAAGATATCCTTGATCTG
TGGATCTACCACACACAAGGCTACTTCCCTGATTAGCAGAACTACACACCAGGGCCAGGGGTCAGATATC
CACTGACCTTTGGATGGTGCTACAAGCTAGTACCAGTTGAGCCAGATAAGGTAGAAGAGGCCAATAAAGG
AGAGAACACCAGCTTGTTACACCCTGTGAGCCTGCATGGGATGGATGACCCGGAGAGAGAAGTGTTAGAG
TGGAGGTTTGACAGCCGCCTAGCATTTCATCACGTGGCCCGAGAGCTGCATCCGGAGTACTTCAAGAACT
GCTGATATCGAGCTTGCTACAAGGGACTTTCCGCTGGGGACTTTCCAGGGAGGCGTGGCCTGGGCGGGAC
TGGGGAGTGGCGAGCCCTCAGATCCTGCATATAAGCAGCTGCTTTTTGCCTGTACTGGGTCTCTCTGGTT
AGACCAGATCTGAGCCTGGGAGCTCTCTGGCTAACTAGGGAACCCACTGCTTAAGCCTCAATAAAGCTTG
CCTTGAGTGCTTCAAGTAGTGTGTGCCCGTCTGTTGTGTGACTCTGGTAACTAGAGATCCCTCAGACCCT
TTTAGTCAGTGTGGAAAATCTCTAGCAGTGGCGCCCGAACAGGGACTTGAAAGCGAAAGGGAAACCAGAG
GAGCTCTCTCGACGCAGGACTCGGCTTGCTGAAGCGCGCACGGCAAGAGGCGAGGGGCGGCGACTGGTGA
GTACGCCAAAAATTTTGACTAGCGGAGGCTAGAAGGAGAGAGATGGGTGCGAGAGCGTCAGTATTAAGCG
GGGGAGAATTAGATCGCGATGGGAAAAAATTCGGTTAAGGCCAGGGGGAAAGAAAAAATATAAATTAAAA
CATATAGTATGGGCAAGCAGGGAGCTAGAACGATTCGCAGTTAATCCTGGCCTGTTAGAAACATCAGAAG
GCTGTAGACAAATACTGGGACAGCTACAACCATCCCTTCAGACAGGATCAGAAGAACTTAGATCATTATA
TAATACAGTAGCAACCCTCTATTGTGTGCATCAAAGGATAGAGATAAAAGACACCAAGGAAGCTTTAGAC
AAGATAGAGGAAGAGCAAAACAAAAGTAAGACCACCGCACAGCAAGCGGCCGGCCGCTGATCTTCAGACC
TGGAGGAGGAGATATGAGGGACAATTGGAGAAGTGAATTATATAAATATAAAGTAGTAAAAATTGAACCA
TTAGGAGTAGCACCCACCAAGGCAAAGAGAAGAGTGGTGCAGAGAGAAAAAAGAGCAGTGGGAATAGGAG
CTTTGTTCCTTGGGTTCTTGGGAGCAGCAGGAAGCACTATGGGCGCAGCGTCAATGACGCTGACGGTACA
GGCCAGACAATTATTGTCTGGTATAGTGCAGCAGCAGAACAATTTGCTGAGGGCTATTGAGGCGCAACAG
CATCTGTTGCAACTCACAGTCTGGGGCATCAAGCAGCTCCAGGCAAGAATCCTGGCTGTGGAAAGATACC
TAAAGGATCAACAGCTCCTGGGGATTTGGGGTTGCTCTGGAAAACTCATTTGCACCACTGCTGTGCCTTG
GAATGCTAGTTGGAGTAATAAATCTCTGGAACAGATTTGGAATCACACGACCTGGATGGAGTGGGACAGA
GAAATTAACAATTACACAAGCTTAATACACTCCTTAATTGAAGAATCGCAAAACCAGCAAGAAAAGAATG
AACAAGAATTATTGGAATTAGATAAATGGGCAAGTTTGTGGAATTGGTTTAACATAACAAATTGGCTGTG
GTATATAAAATTATTCATAATGATAGTAGGAGGCTTGGTAGGTTTAAGAATAGTTTTTGCTGTACTTTCT
ATAGTGAATAGAGTTAGGCAGGGATATTCACCATTATCGTTTCAGACCCACCTCCCAACCCCGAGGGGAC
CCGACAGGCCCGAAGGAATAGAAGAAGAAGGTGGAGAGAGAGACAGAGACAGATCCATTCGATTAGTGAA
CGGATCGGCACTGCGTGCGCCAATTCTGCAGACAAATGGCAGTATTCATCCACAATTTTAAAAGAAAAGG
GGGGATTGGGGGGTACAGTGCAGGGGAAAGAATAGTAGACATAATAGCAACAGACATACAAACTAAAGAA
TTACAAAAACAAATTACAAAAATTCAAAATTTTCGGGTTTATTACAGGGACAGCAGAGATCCAGTTTGGT
TAGTACCGGGCCCGCTCTAGTCCGGAATCAGTCCTGCTCCTCGGCCACGAAGTGCACGCAGTTGCCGGCC
GGGTCGCGCAGGGCGAACTCCCGCCCCCACGGCTGCTCGCCGATCTCGGTCATGGCCGGCCCGGAGGCGT
CCCGGAAGTTCGTGGACACGACCTCCGACCACTCGGCGTACAGCTCGTCCAGGCCGCGCACCCACACCCA
GGCCAGGGTGTTGTCCGGCACCACCTGGTCCTGGACCGCGCTGATGAACAGGGTCACGTCGTCCCGGACC
ACACCGGCGAAGTCGTCCTCCACGAAGTCCCGGGAGAACCCGAGCCGGTCGGTCCAGAACTCGACCGCTC
CGGCGACGTCGCGCGCGGTGAGCACCGGAACGGCACTGGTCAACTTGGCCATGGTGGCCCTCCTATAGTG
AGTCGTATTATACTATGCCGATATACTATGCCGATGATTAATTGTCAACACGTGCTGCAGGTCCGAGGTT
CTAGACGAGTTTACTCCCTATCAGTGATAGAGAACGATGTCGAGTTTACTCCCTATCAGTGATAGAGAAC
GTATGTCGAGTTTACTCCCTATCAGTGATAGAGAACGTATGTCGAGTTTACTCCCTATCAGTGATAGAGA
ACGTATGTCGAGTTTATCCCTATCAGTGATAGAGAACGTATGTCGAGTTTACTCCCTATCAGTGATAGAG
AACGTATGTCGAGGTAGGCGTGTACGGTGGGAGGCCTATATAAGCAGAGCTCGTTTAGTGAACCGTCAGA
TCGCAATGGTGAGCAAGGGCGAGGAGCTGTTCACCGGGGTGGTGCCCATCCTGGTCGAGCTGGACGGCGA
CGTAAACGGCCACAAGTTCAGCGTGTCCGGCGAGGGCGAGGGCGATGCCACCTACGGCAAGCTGACCCTG
AAGTTCATCTGCACCACCGGCAAGCTGCCCGTGCCCTGGCCCACCCTCGTGACCACCCTGACCTACGGCG
TGCAGTGCTTCAGCCGCTACCCCGACCACATGAAGCAGCACGACTTCTTCAAGTCCGCCATGCCCGAAGG
CTACGTCCAGGAGCGCACCATCTTCTTCAAGGACGACGGCAACTACAAGACCCGCGCCGAGGTGAAGTTC
GAGGGCGACACCCTGGTGAACCGCATCGAGCTGAAGGGCATCGACTTCAAGGAGGACGGCAACATCCTGG
GGCACAAGCTGGAGTACAACTACAACAGCCACAACGTCTATATCATGGCCGACAAGCAGAAGAACGGCAT
CAAGGTGAACTTCAAGATCCGCCACAACATCGAGGACGGCAGCGTGCAGCTCGCCGACCACTACCAGCAG
AACACCCCCATCGGCGACGGCCCCGTGCTGCTGCCCGACAACCACTACCTGAGCACCCAGTCCGCCCTGA
GCAAAGACCCCAACGAGAAGCGCGATCACATGGTCCTGCTGGAGTTCGTGACCGCCGCCGGGATCACTCT
CGGCATGGACGAGCTGTACAAGTACTCAGATCTCGAGCTCAAGCTTCGAATTCTGCAGTCGACGGTACCA
ATGCAGCGCTCCAGGGCGGGCGCGGACGAGGCGGCCCTACTCCTGGCCGGGCTGGCCCTGCGGGAGCTGG
AGCCCGGGTGCGGCTCTCCCGGTCGGGGGCGGCGGGGGCCGCGGCCTGGGCCTGGAGACGAGGCGGCGCC
CGCGCTGGGCCGCAGAGGGAAGGGCAGCGGCGGCCCCGAGGCCGGGGCGGACGGACTGAGCCGCGGGGAG
CGGGGTCCCCGGCGCGCGGCGGTTCCGGAGCTCAGCGCGCAGCCTGCGGGCAGCCCACGGGCCAGCCTGG
CGGGGTCCGACGGCGGCGGCGGTGGCGGCAGCGCCCGATCCAGCGGCATCAGCCTGGGCTACGACCAGCG
CCACGGCAGCCCGCGCTCCGGTCGCTCGGACCCGCGTCCCGGTCCCGGGCCGCCTTCGGTGGGCAGCGCC
CGCTCCAGCGTTTCCAGCCTCGGCTCCCGGGGCTCGGCCGGCGCCTACGCTGACTTCCTCCCGCCCGGCG
CCTGCCCCGCGCCCGCTCGCTCCCCGGAGCCTGCGGGGCCGGCTCCCTTCCCGCTGCCTGCACTCCCGCT
GCCCCCTGGCCGGGAGGGCGGCCCAAGCGCGGCCGAGCGGCGGCTGGAGGCGCTCACCCGGGAGCTGGAG
CGGGCGCTCGAGGCGCGCACGGCGCGGGACTACTTCGGCATTTGCATCAAGTGTGGGCTTGGCATCTACG
GAGCCCAGCAGGCGTGCCAGGCAATGGGGAGTCTTTATCACACTGACTGCTTCACCTGCGACTCGTGTGG
GAGACGACTCCGTGGGAAGGCGTTCTACAACGTGGGTGAGAAAGTGTACTGCCAGGAGGACTTCCTGTAC
TCCGGGTTCCAGCAGACGGCCGACAAATGCAGCGTGTGTGGACATCTCATCATGGAAATGATCCTGCAGG
CCCTGGGCAAGTCCTACCACCCAGGCTGCTTCCGGTGCTCCGTGTGCAATGAGTGCCTGGACGGGGTTCC
CTTCACCGTGGACGTGGAGAACAACATCTACTGCGTGCGAGACTATCACACGGTTTTTGCACCAAAATGC
GCCTCCTGTGCCCGTCCTATCCTCCCTGCACAGGGCTGCGAGACAACCATCCGTGTGGTGTCCATGGACA
GAGACTACCACGTGGCATGTTACCACTGTGAGGACTGCGGGCTGCAGCTGAGCGGGGAGGAGGGACGCCG
TTGCTATCCCCTGGCGGGCCACCTACTGTGTCGTCGTTGCCACCTGCGGCGCCTCCAACCTGGGCCTCTT
CCCTCACCCACTGTGCACGTCACTGAGCTCTGATCTAGATAACTGATCATAATCAGCCATACCACATTTG
TAGAGGTTTTACTTGCTTTAATAGTTTGTTTGAATGAGGCTTCAGTACTTTACAGAATCGTTGCCTGCAC
ATCTTGGAAACACTTGCTGGGATTACTTCTTCAGGTTAACCCAACAGAAGGCTCGAGGTAACCGGATCCT
GATCAGAATTCAAGGGGCTACTTTAGGAGCAATTATCTTGTTTACTAAAACTGAATACCTTGCTATCTCT
TTGATACATTTTTACAAAGCTGAATTAAAATGGTATAAATTAAATCACTTTTTTCAATTGGAAGACTAAT
GCGGCCGGCCATTACTCCGTCTCGTGTCTTGTTGCATATGTCTGCTGGTTTGTTTGATGTTGTTTGCGGG
CGGGCCCTATAGTGAGTCGTATTACCTAGGACGCGTGGCCTCCGCGCCGGGTTTTGGCGCCTCCCGCGGG
CGCCCCCCTCCTCACGGCGAGCGCTGCCACGTCAGACGAAGGGCGCAGCGAGCGTCCTGATCCTTCCGCC
CGGACGCTCAGGACAGCGGCCCGCTGCTCATAAGACTCGGCCTTAGAACCCCAGTATCAGCAGAAGGACA
TTTTAGGACGGGACTTGGGTGACTCTAGGGCACTGGTTTTCTTTCCAGAGAGCGGAACAGGCGAGGAAAA
GTAGTCCCTTCTCGGCGATTCTGCGGAGGGATCTCCGTGGGGCGGTGAACGCCGATGATTATATAAGGAC
GCGCCGGGTGTGGCACAGCTAGTTCCGTCGCAGCCGGGATTTGGGTCGCGGTTCTTGTTTGTGGATCGCT
GTGATCGTCACTTGGTGAGTAGCGGGCTGCTGGGCTGGCCGGGGCTTTCGTGGCCGCCGGGCCGCTCGGT
GGGACGGAAGCGTGTGGAGAGACCGCCAAGGGCTGTAGTCTGGGTCCGCGAGCAAGGTTGCCCTGAACTG
GGGGTTGGGGGGAGCGCAGCAAAATGGCGGCTGTTCCCGAGTCTTGAATGGAAGACGCTTGTGAGGCGGG
CTGTGAGGTCGTTGAAACAAGGTGGGGGGCATGGTGGGCGGCAAGAACCCAAGGTCTTGAGGCCTTCGCT
AATGCGGGAAAGCTCTTATTCGGGTGAGATGGGCTGGGGCACCATCTGGGGACCCTGACGTGAAGTTTGT
CACTGACTGGAGAACTCGGTTTGTCGTCTGTTGCGGGGGCGGCAGTTATGGCGGTGCCGTTGGGCAGTGC
ACCCGTACCTTTGGGAGCGCGCGCCCTCGTCGTGTCGTGACGTCACCCGTTCTGTTGGCTTATAATGCAG
GGTGGGGCCACCTGCCGGTAGGTGTGCGGTAGGCTTTTCTCCGTCGCAGGACGCAGGGTTCGGGCCTAGG
GTAGGCTCTCCTGAATCGACAGGCGCCGGACCTCTGGTGAGGGGAGGGATAAGTGAGGCGTCAGTTTCTT
TGGTCGGTTTTATGTACCTATCTTCTTAAGTAGCTGAAGCTCCGGTTTTGAACTATGCGCTCGGGGTTGG
CGAGTGTGTTTTGTGAAGTTTTTTAGGCACCTTTTGAAATGTAATCATTTGGGTCAATATGTAATTTTCA
GTGTTAGACTAGTAAATTGTCCGCTAAATTCTGGCCGTTTTTGGCTTTTTTGTTAGACGCTAGCGGATCC
ATAACTTCGTATAGTATACATTATACGAAGTTATGCCACCATGTCTAGGCTGGACAAGAGCAAAGTCATA
AACGGAGCTCTGGAATTACTCAATGGTGTCGGTATCGAAGGCCTGACGACAAGGAAACTCGCTCAAAAGC
TGGGAGTTGAGCAGCCTACCCTGTACTGGCACGTGAAGAACAAGCGGGCCCTGCTCGATGCCCTGCCAAT
CGAGATGCTGGACAGGCATCATACCCACTTCTGCCCCCTGGAAGGCGAGTCATGGCAAGACTTTCTGCGG
AACAACGCCAAGTCATACCGCTGTGCTCTCCTCTCACATCGCGACGGGGCTAAAGTGCATCTCGGCACCC
GCCCAACAGAGAAACAGTACGAAACCCTGGAAAATCAGCTCGCGTTCCTGTGTCAGCAAGGCTTCTCCCT
GGAGAACGCACTGTACGCTCTGTCCGCCGTGGGCCACTTTACACTGGGCTGCGTATTGGAGGAACAGGAG
CATCAAGTAGCAAAAGAGGAAAGAGAGACACCTACCACCGATTCTATGCCCCCACTTCTGAGACAAGCAA
TTGAGCTGTTCGACCGGCAGGGAGCCGAACCTGCCTTCCTTTTCGGCCTGGAACTAATCATATGTGGCCT
GGAGAAACAGCTAAAGTGCGAAAGCGGCGGGCCGACCGACGCCCTTGACGATTTTGACTTAGACATGCTC
CCAGCCGATGCCCTTGACGATTTTGACCTTGACATGCTCCCCGGGTAAATAACTTCGTATAGTATACATT
ATACGAAGTTATGGATCCGCGGCCGCAAATTCCGCCCCTCTCCCTCCCCCCCCCCTAACGTTACTGGCCG
AAGCCGCTTGGAATAAGGCCGGTGTGCGTTTGTCTATATGTTATTTTCCACCATATTGCCGTCTTTTGGC
AATGTGAGGGCCCGGAAACCTGGCCCTGTCTTCTTGACGAGCATTCCTAGGGGTCTTTCCCCTCTCGCCA
AAGGAATGCAAGGTCTGTTGAATGTCGTGAAGGAAGCAGTTCCTCTGGAAGCTTCTTGAAGACAAACAAC
GTCTGTAGCGACCCTTTGCAGGCAGCGGAACCCCCCACCTGGCGACAGGTGCCTCTGCGGCCAAAAGCCA
CGTGTATAAGATACACCTGCAAAGGCGGCACAACCCCAGTGCCACGTTGTGAGTTGGATAGTTGTGGAAA
GAGTCAAATGGCTCTCCTCAAGCGTATTCAACAAGGGGCTGAAGGATGCCCAGAAGGTACCCCATTGTAT
GGGATCTGATCTGGGGCCTCGGTGCACATGCTTTACATGTGTTTAGTCGAGGTTAAAAAAACGTCTAGGC
CCCCCGAACCACGGGGACGTGGTTTTCCTTTGAAAAACACGATAATACCATGGCCACCGAGTACAAGCCC
ACGGTGCGCCTCGCCACCCGCGACGACGTCCCCCGGGCCGTACGCACCCTCGCCGCCGCGTTCGCCGACT
ACCCCGCCACGCGCCACACCGTCGACCCGGACCGCCACATCGAGCGGGTCACCGAGCTGCAAGAACTCTT
CCTCACGCGCGTCGGGCTCGACATCGGCAAGGTGTGGGTCGCGGACGACGGCGCCGCGGTGGCGGTCTGG
ACCACGCCGGAGAGCGTCGAAGCGGGGGCGGTGTTCGCCGAGATCGGCTCGCGCATGGCCGAGTTGAGCG
GTTCCCGGCTGGCCGCGCAGCAACAGATGGAAGGCCTCCTGGCGCCGCACCGGCCCAAGGAGCCCGCGTG
GTTCCTGGCCACCGTCGGCGTCTCGCCCGACCACCAGGGCAAGGGTCTGGGCAGCGCCGTCGTGCTCCCC
GGAGTGGAGGCGGCCGAGCGCGCTGGGGTGCCCGCCTTCCTGGAGACCTCCGCGCCCCGCAACCTCCCCT
TCTACGAGCGGCTCGGCTTCACCGTCACCGCCGACGTCGAGGTGCCCGAAGGACCGCGCACCTGGTGCAT
GACCCGCAAGCCCGGTGCCTGAGTTCGCGTCTGGAACAATCAACCTCTGGATTACAAAATTTGTGAAAGA
TTGACTGGTATTCTTAACTATGTTGCTCCTTTTACGCTATGTGGATACGCTGCTTTAATGCCTTTGTATC
ATGCTATTGCTTCCCGTATGGCTTTCATTTTCTCCTCCTTGTATAAATCCTGGTTGCTGTCTCTTTATGA
GGAGTTGTGGCCCGTTGTCAGGCAACGTGGCGTGGTGTGCACTGTGTTTGCTGACGCAACCCCCACTGGT
TGGGGCATTGCCACCACCTGTCAGCTCCTTTCCGGGACTTTCGCTTTCCCCCTCCCTATTGCCACGGCGG
AACTCATCGCCGCCTGCCTTGCCCGCTGCTGGACAGGGGCTCGGCTGTTGGGCACTGACAATTCCGTGGT
GTTGTCGGGGAAGCTGACGTCCTTTCCATGGCTGCTCGCCTGTGTTGCCACCTGGATTCTGCGCGGGACG
TCCTTCTGCTACGTCCCTTCGGCCCTCAATCCAGCGGACCTTCCTTCCCGCGGCCTGCTGCCGGCTCTGC
GGCCTCTTCCGCGTCTTCGCCTTCGCCCTCAGACGAGTCGGATCTCCCTTTGGGCCGCCTCCCCGCCTGG
AATTAATTCTGCAGTCGAGACCTAGAAAAACATGGAGCAATCACAAGTAGCAATACAGCAGCTACCAATG
CTGATTGTGCCTGGCTAGAAGCACAAGAGGAGGAGGAGGTGGGTTTTCCAGTCACACCTCAGGTACCTTT
AAGACCAATGACTTACAAGGCAGCTGTAGATCTTAGCCACTTTTTAAAAGAAAAGAGGGGACTGGAAGGG
CTAATTCACTCCCAACGAAGACAAGATCTGCTTTTTGCTTGTACTGGGTCTCTCTGGTTAGACCAGATCT
GAGCCTGGGAGCTCTCTGGCTAACTAGGGAACCCACTGCTTAAGCCTCAATAAAGCTTGCCTTGAGTGCT
TCAAGTAGTGTGTGCCCGTCTGTTGTGTGACTCTGGTAACTAGAGATCCCTCAGACCCTTTTAGTCAGTG
TGGAAAATCTCTAGCAGTAGTAGTTCATGTCATCTTATTATTCAGTATTTATAACTTGCAAAGAAATGAA
TATCAGAGAGTGAGAGGCCTTGACATTGTTTAAACCCGCTGATCAGCCTCGACTGTGCCTTCTAGTTGCC
AGCCATCTGTTGTTTGCCCCTCCCCCGTGCCTTCCTTGACCCTGGAAGGTGCCACTCCCACTGTCCTTTC
CTAATAAAATGAGGAAATTGCATCGCATTGTCTGAGTAGGTGTCATTCTATTCTGGGGGGTGGGGTGGGG
CAGGACAGCAAGGGGGAGGATTGGGAAGACAATAGCAGGCATGCTGGGGATGCGGTGGGCTCTATGGCTT
CTGAGGCGGAAAGAACCAGCTGGGGCTCTAGGGGGTATCCCC
[124 nt withheld, positions 13413-13536]
C
[91 nt withheld, positions 13538-13628]
A
[49 nt withheld, positions 13630-13678]
CCTTTGACGTTGGAGTCCACGTTCTTT
[37 nt withheld, positions 13706-13742]
ACCCTATCTCGGTCTATTCTTTTGATTTATAAGGGATTTTGCCGATTTCGGCCTATTGGTTAAAAAATGA
GCTGATTTAACAAAAATTTAACGCGAATTAATTCTGTGGAATGTGTGTCAGTTAGGGTGTGGAAAGTCCC
CAGGCTCCCCAGCAGGCAGAAGTATGCAAAGCATGCATCTCAATTAGTCAGCAACCAGGTGTGGAAAGTC
CCCAGGCTCCCCAGCAGGCAGAAGTATGCAAAGCATGCATCTCAATTAGTCAGCAACCATAGTCCCGCCC
CTAACTCCGCCCATCCCGCCCCTAACTCCGCCCAGTTCCGCCCATTCTCCGCCCCATGGCTGACTAATTT
TTTTTATTTATGCAGAGGCCGAGGCCGCCTCTGCCTCTGAGCTATTCCAGAAGTAGTGAGGAGGCTTTTT
TGGAGGCCTAGGCTTTTGCAAAAAGCTCCCGGGAGCTTGTATATCCATTTTCGGATCTGATCAGCACGTG
ATGAAAAAGCCTGAACTCACCGCGACGTCTGTCGAGAAGTTTCTGATCGAAAAGTTCGACAGCGTCTCCG
ACCTGATGCAGCTCTCGGAGGGCGAAGAATCTCGTGCTTTCAGCTTCGATGTAGGAGGGCGTGGATATGT
CCTGCGGGTAAATAGCTGCGCCGATGGTTTCTACAAAGATCGTTATGTTTATCGGCACTTTGCATCGGCC
GCGCTCCCGATTCCGGAAGTGCTTGACATTGGGGAATTAATTCAGCGAGAGCCTGACCTATTGCATCTCC
CGCCGTGCACAGGGTGTCACGTTGCAAGACCTGCCTGAAACCGAACTGCCCGCTGTTCTGCAGCCGGTCG
CGGAGGCCATGGATGCGATCGCTGCGGCCGATCTTAGCCAGACGAGCGGGTTCGGCCCATTCGGACCGCA
AGGAATCGGTCAATACACTACATGGCGTGATTTCATATGCGCGATTGCTGATCCCCATGTGTATCACTGG
CA
