Features (pLannotate 1.2.2; 40 found; start..end, strand, type, name):
    548..673     +  CDS            ble (fragment): BLE_KLEPN - Experimental evidence at protein level: Swiss-Prot protein existence level 1. Binding protein with a strong affinity to the bleomycin family of antibiotics. Binds to CL990; an antimitotic-antibiotic compound. From Klebsiella pneumoniae.
    668..789     +  polyA_signal   SV40 poly(A) signal: SV40 polyadenylation signal
    860..882     -  protein_bind   lac operator (fragment): The lac repressor binds to the lac operator to inhibit transcription in E. coli. This inhibition can be relieved by adding lactose or isopropyl-β-D-thiogalactopyranoside (IPTG). lac repressor encoded by lacI
    886..916     -  promoter       lac promoter: promoter for the E. coli lac operon
    931..952     -  protein_bind   CAP binding site: CAP binding activates transcription in the presence of cAMP. E. coli catabolite activator protein
    965..1057    -  CDS            lacI (fragment): lac repressor; lacI; The lac repressor binds to the lac operator to inhibit transcription in E. coli. This inhibition can be relieved by adding lactose or isopropyl-β-D-thiogalactopyranoside (IPTG).
   1240..1828    -  rep_origin     ori: high-copy-number ColE1/pMB1/pBR322/pUC origin of replication
   1999..2859    -  CDS            AmpR: β-lactamase; bla; confers resistance to ampicillin, carbenicillin, and related antibiotics
   2860..2964    -  promoter       AmpR promoter: bla
   3012..3146    +  polyA_signal   SV40 poly(A) signal: SV40 polyadenylation signal
   3313..3642    +  CDS            nef (fragment): NEF_HV1BR - Experimental evidence at protein level: Swiss-Prot protein existence level 1. Extracellular Nef protein targets CD4(+) T-lymphocytes for apoptosis by interacting with CXCR4 surface receptors (PubMed:14990729). From Human immunodeficiency virus type 1 group M subtype B (isolate BRU/LAI) (HIV-1).
   3690..3947    +  LTR            5' LTR (truncated): truncated 5' long terminal repeat (LTR) from HIV-1
   3994..4119    +  misc_feature   HIV-1 Ψ: packaging signal of human immunodeficiency virus type 1
   4103..4441    +  CDS            HIV-1 gag (fragment): gag protein from human immunodeficiency virus 1; gag
   4616..4849    +  misc_feature   RRE: The Rev response element (RRE) of HIV-1 allows for Rev-dependent mRNA export from the nucleus to the cytoplasm.
   5226..5326    +  CDS            Rev (fragment): human immunodeficiency virus 1 (HIV-1) Rev protein; rev; enhances nuclear export of unspliced and incompletely spliced viral mRNAs
   5376..5493    +  misc_feature   cPPT/CTS: central polypurine tract and central termination sequence of HIV-1
   5558..5932    -  CDS            BleoR: antibiotic-binding protein; Sh ble from Streptoalloteichus hindustanus; confers resistance to bleomycin, phleomycin, and Zeocin™
   5952..5999    -  promoter       EM7 promoter: synthetic bacterial promoter&nbsp
   6026..6304    +  promoter       tight TRE promoter (fragment): Tet-responsive promoter PTight, consisting of seven tet operator sequences followed by the minimal CMV promoter
   6306..7022    +  CDS            EGFP: EGFP is a basic (constitutively fluorescent) green fluorescent protein published in 1996, derived from Aequorea victoria. It is reported to be a rapidly-maturing weak dimer with moderate acid sensitivity.
   7024..7070    +  misc_feature   MCS (fragment): multiple cloning site
   7071..8360    +  CDS            WTIP: WTIP_HUMAN - Experimental evidence at protein level: Swiss-Prot protein existence level 1. Adapter or scaffold protein which participates in the assembly of numerous protein complexes and is involved in several cellular processes such as cell fate determination, cytoskeletal organization, repression of gene transcription, cell-cell adhesion, cell differentiation, proliferation and migration. Positively regulates microRNA (miRNA)-mediated gene silencing. Negatively regulates Hippo signaling pathway and antagonizes phosphorylation of YAP1. Acts as a transcriptional corepressor for SNAI1 and SNAI
   8429..8522    +  ncRNA          5' miR-30a: sequence upstream of the 71-nt precursor of the human miR-30a microRNA (Zeng et al., 2002) miRNA
   8548..8660    +  ncRNA          3' miR-30a: sequence downstream of the 71-nt precursor of the human miR-30a microRNA (Zeng et al., 2002) miRNA
   8755..8773    -  promoter       T7 promoter: promoter for bacteriophage T7 RNA polymerase
   8786..9997    +  promoter       UbC promoter: human ubiquitin C promoter
  10010..10043   +  protein_bind   loxP511: Cre-mediated recombination occurs in the 8-bp core sequence (GTATACAT). loxP511 sites are compatible with each other, but incompatible with wild-type loxP sites. Cre recombinase
  10050..10757   +  CDS            rtTA3: reverse tetracycline transactivator 3 activates expression from Tet-responsive promoters in the presence of doxycycline
  10758..10791   +  protein_bind   loxP511: Cre-mediated recombination occurs in the 8-bp core sequence (GTATACAT). loxP511 sites are compatible with each other, but incompatible with wild-type loxP sites. Cre recombinase
  10814..11386   +  misc_feature   IRES: internal ribosome entry site (IRES) of the encephalomyocarditis virus (EMCV)
  11395..11991   +  CDS            PuroR: puromycin N-acetyltransferase; pac from Streptomyces alboniger; confers resistance to puromycin
  12007..12595   +  misc_feature   WPRE: woodchuck hepatitis virus posttranscriptional regulatory element
  12612..12800   +  CDS            nef (fragment): NEF_HV1Z2 - Experimental evidence at protein level: Swiss-Prot protein existence level 1. Extracellular Nef protein targets CD4(+) T-lymphocytes for apoptosis by interacting with CXCR4 surface receptors. From Human immunodeficiency virus type 1 group M subtype D (isolate Z2/CDC-Z34) (HIV-1).
  12802..13035   +  LTR            3' LTR (ΔU3): self-inactivating 3' long terminal repeat (LTR) from HIV-1
  13142..13366   +  polyA_signal   bGH poly(A) signal: bovine growth hormone polyadenylation signal
  13370..13391   +  promoter       SV40 promoter (fragment): SV40 enhancer and early promoter
  13412..13840   +  rep_origin     f1 ori (sequence partly withheld): f1 bacteriophage origin of replication; arrow indicates direction of (+) strand synthesis
  13854..14183   +  promoter       SV40 promoter: SV40 enhancer and early promoter
  14232..538     +  CDS            HygR (fragment) (across the origin): aminoglycoside phosphotransferase from E. coli; aph(4)-Ia; confers resistance to hygromycin
>Addgene plasmid #108231 | pTRIPZ-EGFP:WTIP | addgene full sequence | sequence record 209337 | Addgene NGS Result
AACTGTGATGGACGACACCGTCAGTGCGTCCGTCGCGCAGGCTCTCGATGAGCTGATGCTTTGGGCCGAG
GACTGCCCCGAAGTCCGGCACCTCGTGCACGCGGATTTCGGCTCCAACAATGTCCTGACGGACAATGGCC
GCATAACAGCGGTCATTGACTGGAGCGAGGCGATGTTCGGGGATTCCCAATACGAGGTCGCCAACATCTT
CTTCTGGAGGCCGTGGTTGGCTTGTATGGAGCAGCAGACGCGCTACTTCGAGCGGAGGCATCCGGAGCTT
GCAGGATCGCCGCGGCTCCGGGCGTATATGCTCCGCATTGGTCTTGACCAACTCTATCAGAGCTTGGTTG
ACGGCAATTTCGATGATGCAGCTTGGGCGCAGGGTCGATGCGACGCAATCGTCCGATCCGGAGCCGGGAC
TGTCGGGCGTACACAAATCGCCCGCAGAAGCGCGGCCGTCTGGACCGATGGCTGTGTAGAAGTACTCGCC
GATAGTGGAAACCGACGCCCCAGCACTCGTCCGAGGGCAAAGGAATAGCACGTGCTACGAGATTTCGATT
CCACCGCCGCCTTCTATGAAAGGTTGGGCTTCGGAATCGTTTTCCGGGACGCCGGCTGGATGATCCTCCA
GCGCGGGGATCTCATGCTGGAGTTCTTCGCCCACCCCAACTTGTTTATTGCAGCTTATAATGGTTACAAA
TAAAGCAATAGCATCACAAATTTCACAAATAAAGCATTTTTTTCACTGCATTCTAGTTGTGGTTTGTCCA
AACTCATCAATGTATCTTATCATGTCTGTATACCGTCGACCTCTAGCTAGAGCTTGGCGTAATCATGGTC
ATAGCTGTTTCCTGTGTGAAATTGTTATCCGCTCACAATTCCACACAACATACGAGCCGGAAGCATAAAG
TGTAAAGCCTGGGGTGCCTAATGAGTGAGCTAACTCACATTAATTGCGTTGCGCTCACTGCCCGCTTTCC
AGTCGGGAAACCTGTCGTGCCAGCTGCATTAATGAATCGGCCAACGCGCGGGGAGAGGCGGTTTGCGTAT
TGGGCGCTCTTCCGCTTCCTCGCTCACTGACTCGCTGCGCTCGGTCGTTCGGCTGCGGCGAGCGGTATCA
GCTCACTCAAAGGCGGTAATACGGTTATCCACAGAATCAGGGGATAACGCAGGAAAGAACATGTGAGCAA
AAGGCCAGCAAAAGGCCAGGAACCGTAAAAAGGCCGCGTTGCTGGCGTTTTTCCATAGGCTCCGCCCCCC
TGACGAGCATCACAAAAATCGACGCTCAAGTCAGAGGTGGCGAAACCCGACAGGACTATAAAGATACCAG
GCGTTTCCCCCTGGAAGCTCCCTCGTGCGCTCTCCTGTTCCGACCCTGCCGCTTACCGGATACCTGTCCG
CCTTTCTCCCTTCGGGAAGCGTGGCGCTTTCTCATAGCTCACGCTGTAGGTATCTCAGTTCGGTGTAGGT
CGTTCGCTCCAAGCTGGGCTGTGTGCACGAACCCCCCGTTCAGCCCGACCGCTGCGCCTTATCCGGTAAC
TATCGTCTTGAGTCCAACCCGGTAAGACACGACTTATCGCCACTGGCAGCAGCCACTGGTAACAGGATTA
GCAGAGCGAGGTATGTAGGCGGTGCTACAGAGTTCTTGAAGTGGTGGCCTAACTACGGCTACACTAGAAG
AACAGTATTTGGTATCTGCGCTCTGCTGAAGCCAGTTACCTTCGGAAAAAGAGTTGGTAGCTCTTGATCC
GGCAAACAAACCACCGCTGGTAGCGGTGGTTTTTTTGTTTGCAAGCAGCAGATTACGCGCAGAAAAAAAG
GATCTCAAGAAGATCCTTTGATCTTTTCTACGGGGTCTGACGCTCAGTGGAACGAAAACTCACGTTAAGG
GATTTTGGTCATGAGATTATCAAAAAGGATCTTCACCTAGATCCTTTTAAATTAAAAATGAAGTTTTAAA
TCAATCTAAAGTATATATGAGTAAACTTGGTCTGACAGTTACCAATGCTTAATCAGTGAGGCACCTATCT
CAGCGATCTGTCTATTTCGTTCATCCATAGTTGCCTGACTCCCCGTCGTGTAGATAACTACGATACGGGA
GGGCTTACCATCTGGCCCCAGTGCTGCAATGATACCGCGAGACCCACGCTCACCGGCTCCAGATTTATCA
GCAATAAACCAGCCAGCCGGAAGGGCCGAGCGCAGAAGTGGTCCTGCAACTTTATCCGCCTCCATCCAGT
CTATTAATTGTTGCCGGGAAGCTAGAGTAAGTAGTTCGCCAGTTAATAGTTTGCGCAACGTTGTTGCCAT
TGCTACAGGCATCGTGGTGTCACGCTCGTCGTTTGGTATGGCTTCATTCAGCTCCGGTTCCCAACGATCA
AGGCGAGTTACATGATCCCCCATGTTGTGCAAAAAAGCGGTTAGCTCCTTCGGTCCTCCGATCGTTGTCA
GAAGTAAGTTGGCCGCAGTGTTATCACTCATGGTTATGGCAGCACTGCATAATTCTCTTACTGTCATGCC
ATCCGTAAGATGCTTTTCTGTGACTGGTGAGTACTCAACCAAGTCATTCTGAGAATAGTGTATGCGGCGA
CCGAGTTGCTCTTGCCCGGCGTCAATACGGGATAATACCGCGCCACATAGCAGAACTTTAAAAGTGCTCA
TCATTGGAAAACGTTCTTCGGGGCGAAAACTCTCAAGGATCTTACCGCTGTTGAGATCCAGTTCGATGTA
ACCCACTCGTGCACCCAACTGATCTTCAGCATCTTTTACTTTCACCAGCGTTTCTGGGTGAGCAAAAACA
GGAAGGCAAAATGCCGCAAAAAAGGGAATAAGGGCGACACGGAAATGTTGAATACTCATACTCTTCCTTT
TTCAATATTATTGAAGCATTTATCAGGGTTATTGTCTCATGAGCGGATACATATTTGAATGTATTTAGAA
AAATAAACAAATAGGGGTTCCGCGCACATTTCCCCGAAAAGTGCCACCTGACGTCGACGGATCGGGAGAT
CAACTTGTTTATTGCAGCTTATAATGGTTACAAATAAAGCAATAGCATCACAAATTTCACAAATAAAGCA
TTTTTTTCACTGCATTCTAGTTGTGGTTTGTCCAAACTCATCAATGTATCTTATCATGTCTGGATCAACT
GGATAACTCAAGCTAACCAAAATCATCCCAAACTTCCCACCCCATACCCTATTACCACTGCCAATTACCT
GTGGTTTCATTTACTCTAAACCTGTGATTCCTCTGAATTATTTTCATTTTAAAGAAATTGTATTTGTTAA
ATATGTACTACAAACTTAGTAGTTGGAAGGGCTAATTCACTCCCAAAGAAGACAAGATATCCTTGATCTG
TGGATCTACCACACACAAGGCTACTTCCCTGATTAGCAGAACTACACACCAGGGCCAGGGGTCAGATATC
CACTGACCTTTGGATGGTGCTACAAGCTAGTACCAGTTGAGCCAGATAAGGTAGAAGAGGCCAATAAAGG
AGAGAACACCAGCTTGTTACACCCTGTGAGCCTGCATGGGATGGATGACCCGGAGAGAGAAGTGTTAGAG
TGGAGGTTTGACAGCCGCCTAGCATTTCATCACGTGGCCCGAGAGCTGCATCCGGAGTACTTCAAGAACT
GCTGATATCGAGCTTGCTACAAGGGACTTTCCGCTGGGGACTTTCCAGGGAGGCGTGGCCTGGGCGGGAC
TGGGGAGTGGCGAGCCCTCAGATCCTGCATATAAGCAGCTGCTTTTTGCCTGTACTGGGTCTCTCTGGTT
AGACCAGATCTGAGCCTGGGAGCTCTCTGGCTAACTAGGGAACCCACTGCTTAAGCCTCAATAAAGCTTG
CCTTGAGTGCTTCAAGTAGTGTGTGCCCGTCTGTTGTGTGACTCTGGTAACTAGAGATCCCTCAGACCCT
TTTAGTCAGTGTGGAAAATCTCTAGCAGTGGCGCCCGAACAGGGACTTGAAAGCGAAAGGGAAACCAGAG
GAGCTCTCTCGACGCAGGACTCGGCTTGCTGAAGCGCGCACGGCAAGAGGCGAGGGGCGGCGACTGGTGA
GTACGCCAAAAATTTTGACTAGCGGAGGCTAGAAGGAGAGAGATGGGTGCGAGAGCGTCAGTATTAAGCG
GGGGAGAATTAGATCGCGATGGGAAAAAATTCGGTTAAGGCCAGGGGGAAAGAAAAAATATAAATTAAAA
CATATAGTATGGGCAAGCAGGGAGCTAGAACGATTCGCAGTTAATCCTGGCCTGTTAGAAACATCAGAAG
GCTGTAGACAAATACTGGGACAGCTACAACCATCCCTTCAGACAGGATCAGAAGAACTTAGATCATTATA
TAATACAGTAGCAACCCTCTATTGTGTGCATCAAAGGATAGAGATAAAAGACACCAAGGAAGCTTTAGAC
AAGATAGAGGAAGAGCAAAACAAAAGTAAGACCACCGCACAGCAAGCGGCCGGCCGCTGATCTTCAGACC
TGGAGGAGGAGATATGAGGGACAATTGGAGAAGTGAATTATATAAATATAAAGTAGTAAAAATTGAACCA
TTAGGAGTAGCACCCACCAAGGCAAAGAGAAGAGTGGTGCAGAGAGAAAAAAGAGCAGTGGGAATAGGAG
CTTTGTTCCTTGGGTTCTTGGGAGCAGCAGGAAGCACTATGGGCGCAGCGTCAATGACGCTGACGGTACA
GGCCAGACAATTATTGTCTGGTATAGTGCAGCAGCAGAACAATTTGCTGAGGGCTATTGAGGCGCAACAG
CATCTGTTGCAACTCACAGTCTGGGGCATCAAGCAGCTCCAGGCAAGAATCCTGGCTGTGGAAAGATACC
TAAAGGATCAACAGCTCCTGGGGATTTGGGGTTGCTCTGGAAAACTCATTTGCACCACTGCTGTGCCTTG
GAATGCTAGTTGGAGTAATAAATCTCTGGAACAGATTTGGAATCACACGACCTGGATGGAGTGGGACAGA
GAAATTAACAATTACACAAGCTTAATACACTCCTTAATTGAAGAATCGCAAAACCAGCAAGAAAAGAATG
AACAAGAATTATTGGAATTAGATAAATGGGCAAGTTTGTGGAATTGGTTTAACATAACAAATTGGCTGTG
GTATATAAAATTATTCATAATGATAGTAGGAGGCTTGGTAGGTTTAAGAATAGTTTTTGCTGTACTTTCT
ATAGTGAATAGAGTTAGGCAGGGATATTCACCATTATCGTTTCAGACCCACCTCCCAACCCCGAGGGGAC
CCGACAGGCCCGAAGGAATAGAAGAAGAAGGTGGAGAGAGAGACAGAGACAGATCCATTCGATTAGTGAA
CGGATCGGCACTGCGTGCGCCAATTCTGCAGACAAATGGCAGTATTCATCCACAATTTTAAAAGAAAAGG
GGGGATTGGGGGGTACAGTGCAGGGGAAAGAATAGTAGACATAATAGCAACAGACATACAAACTAAAGAA
TTACAAAAACAAATTACAAAAATTCAAAATTTTCGGGTTTATTACAGGGACAGCAGAGATCCAGTTTGGT
TAGTACCGGGCCCGCTCTAGTCCGGAATCAGTCCTGCTCCTCGGCCACGAAGTGCACGCAGTTGCCGGCC
GGGTCGCGCAGGGCGAACTCCCGCCCCCACGGCTGCTCGCCGATCTCGGTCATGGCCGGCCCGGAGGCGT
CCCGGAAGTTCGTGGACACGACCTCCGACCACTCGGCGTACAGCTCGTCCAGGCCGCGCACCCACACCCA
GGCCAGGGTGTTGTCCGGCACCACCTGGTCCTGGACCGCGCTGATGAACAGGGTCACGTCGTCCCGGACC
ACACCGGCGAAGTCGTCCTCCACGAAGTCCCGGGAGAACCCGAGCCGGTCGGTCCAGAACTCGACCGCTC
CGGCGACGTCGCGCGCGGTGAGCACCGGAACGGCACTGGTCAACTTGGCCATGGTGGCCCTCCTATAGTG
AGTCGTATTATACTATGCCGATATACTATGCCGATGATTAATTGTCAACACGTGCTGCAGGTCCGAGGTT
CTAGACGAGTTTACTCCCTATCAGTGATAGAGAACGATGTCGAGTTTACTCCCTATCAGTGATAGAGAAC
GTATGTCGAGTTTACTCCCTATCAGTGATAGAGAACGTATGTCGAGTTTACTCCCTATCAGTGATAGAGA
ACGTATGTCGAGTTTATCCCTATCAGTGATAGAGAACGTATGTCGAGTTTACTCCCTATCAGTGATAGAG
AACGTATGTCGAGGTAGGCGTGTACGGTGGGAGGCCTATATAAGCAGAGCTCGTTTAGTGAACCGTCAGA
TCGCAATGGTGAGCAAGGGCGAGGAGCTGTTCACCGGGGTGGTGCCCATCCTGGTCGAGCTGGACGGCGA
CGTAAACGGCCACAAGTTCAGCGTGTCCGGCGAGGGCGAGGGCGATGCCACCTACGGCAAGCTGACCCTG
AAGTTCATCTGCACCACCGGCAAGCTGCCCGTGCCCTGGCCCACCCTCGTGACCACCCTGACCTACGGCG
TGCAGTGCTTCAGCCGCTACCCCGACCACATGAAGCAGCACGACTTCTTCAAGTCCGCCATGCCCGAAGG
CTACGTCCAGGAGCGCACCATCTTCTTCAAGGACGACGGCAACTACAAGACCCGCGCCGAGGTGAAGTTC
GAGGGCGACACCCTGGTGAACCGCATCGAGCTGAAGGGCATCGACTTCAAGGAGGACGGCAACATCCTGG
GGCACAAGCTGGAGTACAACTACAACAGCCACAACGTCTATATCATGGCCGACAAGCAGAAGAACGGCAT
CAAGGTGAACTTCAAGATCCGCCACAACATCGAGGACGGCAGCGTGCAGCTCGCCGACCACTACCAGCAG
AACACCCCCATCGGCGACGGCCCCGTGCTGCTGCCCGACAACCACTACCTGAGCACCCAGTCCGCCCTGA
GCAAAGACCCCAACGAGAAGCGCGATCACATGGTCCTGCTGGAGTTCGTGACCGCCGCCGGGATCACTCT
CGGCATGGACGAGCTGTACAAGTACTCAGATCTCGAGCTCAAGCTTCGAATTCTGCAGTCGACGGTACCG
ATGCAGCGCTCCAGGGCGGGCGCGGACGAGGCGGCCCTACTCCTGGCCGGGCTGGCCCTGCGGGAGCTGG
AGCCCGGGTGCGGCTCTCCCGGTCGGGGGCGGCGGGGGCCGCGGCCTGGGCCTGGAGACGAGGCGGCGCC
CGCGCTGGGCCGCAGAGGGAAGGGCAGCGGCGGCCCCGAGGCCGGGGCGGACGGACTGAGCCGCGGGGAG
CGGGGTCCCCGGCGCGCGGCGGTTCCGGAGCTCAGCGCGCAGCCTGCGGGCAGCCCACGGGCCAGCCTGG
CGGGGTCCGACGGCGGCGGCGGTGGCGGCAGCGCCCGATCCAGCGGCATCAGCCTGGGCTACGACCAGCG
CCACGGCAGCCCGCGCTCCGGTCGCTCGGACCCGCGTCCCGGTCCCGGGCCGCCTTCGGTGGGCAGCGCC
CGCTCCAGCGTTTCCAGCCTCGGCTCCCGGGGCTCGGCCGGCGCCTACGCTGACTTCCTCCCGCCCGGCG
CCTGCCCCGCGCCCGCTCGCTCCCCGGAGCCTGCGGGGCCGGCTCCCTTCCCGCTGCCTGCACTCCCGCT
GCCCCCTGGCCGGGAGGGCGGCCCAAGCGCGGCCGAGCGGCGGCTGGAGGCGCTCACCCGGGAGCTGGAG
CGGGCGCTCGAGGCGCGCACGGCGCGGGACTACTTCGGCATTTGCATCAAGTGTGGGCTTGGCATCTACG
GAGCCCAGCAGGCGTGCCAGGCAATGGGGAGTCTTTATCACACTGACTGCTTCACCTGCGACTCGTGTGG
GAGACGACTCCGTGGGAAGGCGTTCTACAACGTGGGTGAGAAAGTGTACTGCCAGGAGGACTTCCTGTAC
TCCGGGTTCCAGCAGACGGCCGACAAATGCAGCGTGTGTGGACATCTCATCATGGAAATGATCCTGCAGG
CCCTGGGCAAGTCCTACCACCCAGGCTGCTTCCGGTGCTCCGTGTGCAATGAGTGCCTGGACGGGGTTCC
CTTCACCGTGGACGTGGAGAACAACATCTACTGCGTGCGAGACTATCACACGGTTTTTGCACCAAAATGC
GCCTCCTGTGCCCGTCCTATCCTCCCTGCACAGGGCTGCGAGACAACCATCCGTGTGGTGTCCATGGACA
GAGACTACCACGTGGCATGTTACCACTGTGAGGACTGCGGGCTGCAGCTGAGCGGGGAGGAGGGACGCCG
TTGCTATCCCCTGGCGGGCCACCTACTGTGTCGTCGTTGCCACCTGCGGCGCCTCCAACCTGGGCCTCTT
CCCTCACCCACTGTGCACGTCACTGAGCTCAGTCTAGATAACTGATCATAATCAGCCATACCACATTTGT
AGAGGTTTTACTTGCTTTAATAGTTTGTTTGAATGAGGCTTCAGTACTTTACAGAATCGTTGCCTGCACA
TCTTGGAAACACTTGCTGGGATTACTTCTTCAGGTTAACCCAACAGAAGGCTCGAGGTAACCGGATCCTG
ATCAGAATTCAAGGGGCTACTTTAGGAGCAATTATCTTGTTTACTAAAACTGAATACCTTGCTATCTCTT
TGATACATTTTTACAAAGCTGAATTAAAATGGTATAAATTAAATCACTTTTTTCAATTGGAAGACTAATG
CGGCCGGCCATTACTCCGTCTCGTGTCTTGTTGCATATGTCTGCTGGTTTGTTTGATGTTGTTTGCGGGC
GGGCCCTATAGTGAGTCGTATTACCTAGGACGCGTGGCCTCCGCGCCGGGTTTTGGCGCCTCCCGCGGGC
GCCCCCCTCCTCACGGCGAGCGCTGCCACGTCAGACGAAGGGCGCAGCGAGCGTCCTGATCCTTCCGCCC
GGACGCTCAGGACAGCGGCCCGCTGCTCATAAGACTCGGCCTTAGAACCCCAGTATCAGCAGAAGGACAT
TTTAGGACGGGACTTGGGTGACTCTAGGGCACTGGTTTTCTTTCCAGAGAGCGGAACAGGCGAGGAAAAG
TAGTCCCTTCTCGGCGATTCTGCGGAGGGATCTCCGTGGGGCGGTGAACGCCGATGATTATATAAGGACG
CGCCGGGTGTGGCACAGCTAGTTCCGTCGCAGCCGGGATTTGGGTCGCGGTTCTTGTTTGTGGATCGCTG
TGATCGTCACTTGGTGAGTAGCGGGCTGCTGGGCTGGCCGGGGCTTTCGTGGCCGCCGGGCCGCTCGGTG
GGACGGAAGCGTGTGGAGAGACCGCCAAGGGCTGTAGTCTGGGTCCGCGAGCAAGGTTGCCCTGAACTGG
GGGTTGGGGGGAGCGCAGCAAAATGGCGGCTGTTCCCGAGTCTTGAATGGAAGACGCTTGTGAGGCGGGC
TGTGAGGTCGTTGAAACAAGGTGGGGGGCATGGTGGGCGGCAAGAACCCAAGGTCTTGAGGCCTTCGCTA
ATGCGGGAAAGCTCTTATTCGGGTGAGATGGGCTGGGGCACCATCTGGGGACCCTGACGTGAAGTTTGTC
ACTGACTGGAGAACTCGGTTTGTCGTCTGTTGCGGGGGCGGCAGTTATGGCGGTGCCGTTGGGCAGTGCA
CCCGTACCTTTGGGAGCGCGCGCCCTCGTCGTGTCGTGACGTCACCCGTTCTGTTGGCTTATAATGCAGG
GTGGGGCCACCTGCCGGTAGGTGTGCGGTAGGCTTTTCTCCGTCGCAGGACGCAGGGTTCGGGCCTAGGG
TAGGCTCTCCTGAATCGACAGGCGCCGGACCTCTGGTGAGGGGAGGGATAAGTGAGGCGTCAGTTTCTTT
GGTCGGTTTTATGTACCTATCTTCTTAAGTAGCTGAAGCTCCGGTTTTGAACTATGCGCTCGGGGTTGGC
GAGTGTGTTTTGTGAAGTTTTTTAGGCACCTTTTGAAATGTAATCATTTGGGTCAATATGTAATTTTCAG
TGTTAGACTAGTAAATTGTCCGCTAAATTCTGGCCGTTTTTGGCTTTTTTGTTAGACGCTAGCGGATCCA
TAACTTCGTATAGTATACATTATACGAAGTTATGCCACCATGTCTAGGCTGGACAAGAGCAAAGTCATAA
ACGGAGCTCTGGAATTACTCAATGGTGTCGGTATCGAAGGCCTGACGACAAGGAAACTCGCTCAAAAGCT
GGGAGTTGAGCAGCCTACCCTGTACTGGCACGTGAAGAACAAGCGGGCCCTGCTCGATGCCCTGCCAATC
GAGATGCTGGACAGGCATCATACCCACTTCTGCCCCCTGGAAGGCGAGTCATGGCAAGACTTTCTGCGGA
ACAACGCCAAGTCATACCGCTGTGCTCTCCTCTCACATCGCGACGGGGCTAAAGTGCATCTCGGCACCCG
CCCAACAGAGAAACAGTACGAAACCCTGGAAAATCAGCTCGCGTTCCTGTGTCAGCAAGGCTTCTCCCTG
GAGAACGCACTGTACGCTCTGTCCGCCGTGGGCCACTTTACACTGGGCTGCGTATTGGAGGAACAGGAGC
ATCAAGTAGCAAAAGAGGAAAGAGAGACACCTACCACCGATTCTATGCCCCCACTTCTGAGACAAGCAAT
TGAGCTGTTCGACCGGCAGGGAGCCGAACCTGCCTTCCTTTTCGGCCTGGAACTAATCATATGTGGCCTG
GAGAAACAGCTAAAGTGCGAAAGCGGCGGGCCGACCGACGCCCTTGACGATTTTGACTTAGACATGCTCC
CAGCCGATGCCCTTGACGATTTTGACCTTGACATGCTCCCCGGGTAAATAACTTCGTATAGTATACATTA
TACGAAGTTATGGATCCGCGGCCGCAAATTCCGCCCCTCTCCCTCCCCCCCCCCTAACGTTACTGGCCGA
AGCCGCTTGGAATAAGGCCGGTGTGCGTTTGTCTATATGTTATTTTCCACCATATTGCCGTCTTTTGGCA
ATGTGAGGGCCCGGAAACCTGGCCCTGTCTTCTTGACGAGCATTCCTAGGGGTCTTTCCCCTCTCGCCAA
AGGAATGCAAGGTCTGTTGAATGTCGTGAAGGAAGCAGTTCCTCTGGAAGCTTCTTGAAGACAAACAACG
TCTGTAGCGACCCTTTGCAGGCAGCGGAACCCCCCACCTGGCGACAGGTGCCTCTGCGGCCAAAAGCCAC
GTGTATAAGATACACCTGCAAAGGCGGCACAACCCCAGTGCCACGTTGTGAGTTGGATAGTTGTGGAAAG
AGTCAAATGGCTCTCCTCAAGCGTATTCAACAAGGGGCTGAAGGATGCCCAGAAGGTACCCCATTGTATG
GGATCTGATCTGGGGCCTCGGTGCACATGCTTTACATGTGTTTAGTCGAGGTTAAAAAAACGTCTAGGCC
CCCCGAACCACGGGGACGTGGTTTTCCTTTGAAAAACACGATAATACCATGGCCACCGAGTACAAGCCCA
CGGTGCGCCTCGCCACCCGCGACGACGTCCCCCGGGCCGTACGCACCCTCGCCGCCGCGTTCGCCGACTA
CCCCGCCACGCGCCACACCGTCGACCCGGACCGCCACATCGAGCGGGTCACCGAGCTGCAAGAACTCTTC
CTCACGCGCGTCGGGCTCGACATCGGCAAGGTGTGGGTCGCGGACGACGGCGCCGCGGTGGCGGTCTGGA
CCACGCCGGAGAGCGTCGAAGCGGGGGCGGTGTTCGCCGAGATCGGCTCGCGCATGGCCGAGTTGAGCGG
TTCCCGGCTGGCCGCGCAGCAACAGATGGAAGGCCTCCTGGCGCCGCACCGGCCCAAGGAGCCCGCGTGG
TTCCTGGCCACCGTCGGCGTCTCGCCCGACCACCAGGGCAAGGGTCTGGGCAGCGCCGTCGTGCTCCCCG
GAGTGGAGGCGGCCGAGCGCGCTGGGGTGCCCGCCTTCCTGGAGACCTCCGCGCCCCGCAACCTCCCCTT
CTACGAGCGGCTCGGCTTCACCGTCACCGCCGACGTCGAGGTGCCCGAAGGACCGCGCACCTGGTGCATG
ACCCGCAAGCCCGGTGCCTGAGTTCGCGTCTGGAACAATCAACCTCTGGATTACAAAATTTGTGAAAGAT
TGACTGGTATTCTTAACTATGTTGCTCCTTTTACGCTATGTGGATACGCTGCTTTAATGCCTTTGTATCA
TGCTATTGCTTCCCGTATGGCTTTCATTTTCTCCTCCTTGTATAAATCCTGGTTGCTGTCTCTTTATGAG
GAGTTGTGGCCCGTTGTCAGGCAACGTGGCGTGGTGTGCACTGTGTTTGCTGACGCAACCCCCACTGGTT
GGGGCATTGCCACCACCTGTCAGCTCCTTTCCGGGACTTTCGCTTTCCCCCTCCCTATTGCCACGGCGGA
ACTCATCGCCGCCTGCCTTGCCCGCTGCTGGACAGGGGCTCGGCTGTTGGGCACTGACAATTCCGTGGTG
TTGTCGGGGAAGCTGACGTCCTTTCCATGGCTGCTCGCCTGTGTTGCCACCTGGATTCTGCGCGGGACGT
CCTTCTGCTACGTCCCTTCGGCCCTCAATCCAGCGGACCTTCCTTCCCGCGGCCTGCTGCCGGCTCTGCG
GCCTCTTCCGCGTCTTCGCCTTCGCCCTCAGACGAGTCGGATCTCCCTTTGGGCCGCCTCCCCGCCTGGA
ATTAATTCTGCAGTCGAGACCTAGAAAAACATGGAGCAATCACAAGTAGCAATACAGCAGCTACCAATGC
TGATTGTGCCTGGCTAGAAGCACAAGAGGAGGAGGAGGTGGGTTTTCCAGTCACACCTCAGGTACCTTTA
AGACCAATGACTTACAAGGCAGCTGTAGATCTTAGCCACTTTTTAAAAGAAAAGAGGGGACTGGAAGGGC
TAATTCACTCCCAACGAAGACAAGATCTGCTTTTTGCTTGTACTGGGTCTCTCTGGTTAGACCAGATCTG
AGCCTGGGAGCTCTCTGGCTAACTAGGGAACCCACTGCTTAAGCCTCAATAAAGCTTGCCTTGAGTGCTT
CAAGTAGTGTGTGCCCGTCTGTTGTGTGACTCTGGTAACTAGAGATCCCTCAGACCCTTTTAGTCAGTGT
GGAAAATCTCTAGCAGTAGTAGTTCATGTCATCTTATTATTCAGTATTTATAACTTGCAAAGAAATGAAT
ATCAGAGAGTGAGAGGCCTTGACATTGTTTAAACCCGCTGATCAGCCTCGACTGTGCCTTCTAGTTGCCA
GCCATCTGTTGTTTGCCCCTCCCCCGTGCCTTCCTTGACCCTGGAAGGTGCCACTCCCACTGTCCTTTCC
TAATAAAATGAGGAAATTGCATCGCATTGTCTGAGTAGGTGTCATTCTATTCTGGGGGGTGGGGTGGGGC
AGGACAGCAAGGGGGAGGATTGGGAAGACAATAGCAGGCATGCTGGGGATGCGGTGGGCTCTATGGCTTC
TGAGGCGGAAAGAACCAGCTGGGGCTCTAGGGGGTATCCCC
[124 nt withheld, positions 13412-13535]
C
[91 nt withheld, positions 13537-13627]
A
[49 nt withheld, positions 13629-13677]
CCTTTGACGTTGGAGTCCACGTTCTTT
[37 nt withheld, positions 13705-13741]
ACCCTATCTCGGTCTATTCTTTTGATTTATAAGGGATTTTGCCGATTTCGGCCTATTGGTTAAAAAATGA
GCTGATTTAACAAAAATTTAACGCGAATTAATTCTGTGGAATGTGTGTCAGTTAGGGTGTGGAAAGTCCC
CAGGCTCCCCAGCAGGCAGAAGTATGCAAAGCATGCATCTCAATTAGTCAGCAACCAGGTGTGGAAAGTC
CCCAGGCTCCCCAGCAGGCAGAAGTATGCAAAGCATGCATCTCAATTAGTCAGCAACCATAGTCCCGCCC
CTAACTCCGCCCATCCCGCCCCTAACTCCGCCCAGTTCCGCCCATTCTCCGCCCCATGGCTGACTAATTT
TTTTTATTTATGCAGAGGCCGAGGCCGCCTCTGCCTCTGAGCTATTCCAGAAGTAGTGAGGAGGCTTTTT
TGGAGGCCTAGGCTTTTGCAAAAAGCTCCCGGGAGCTTGTATATCCATTTTCGGATCTGATCAGCACGTG
ATGAAAAAGCCTGAACTCACCGCGACGTCTGTCGAGAAGTTTCTGATCGAAAAGTTCGACAGCGTCTCCG
ACCTGATGCAGCTCTCGGAGGGCGAAGAATCTCGTGCTTTCAGCTTCGATGTAGGAGGGCGTGGATATGT
CCTGCGGGTAAATAGCTGCGCCGATGGTTTCTACAAAGATCGTTATGTTTATCGGCACTTTGCATCGGCC
GCGCTCCCGATTCCGGAAGTGCTTGACATTGGGGAATTAATTCAGCGAGAGCCTGACCTATTGCATCTCC
CGCCGTGCACAGGGTGTCACGTTGCAAGACCTGCCTGAAACCGAACTGCCCGCTGTTCTGCAGCCGGTCG
CGGAGGCCATGGATGCGATCGCTGCGGCCGATCTTAGCCAGACGAGCGGGTTCGGCCCATTCGGACCGCA
AGGAATCGGTCAATACACTACATGGCGTGATTTCATATGCGCGATTGCTGATCCCCATGTGTATCACTGG
CA
